>Addgene plasmid #210317 | NSP6-FR-2Strep | addgene full sequence | sequence record 418205 | Addgene NGS Result
GACGGATCGGGAGATCTCCCGATCCCCTATGGTGCACTCTCAGTACAATCTGCTCTGATGCCGCATAGTT
AAGCCAGTATCTGCTCCCTGCTTGTGTGTTGGAGGTCGCTGAGTAGTGCGCGAGCAAAATTTAAGCTACA
ACAAGGCAAGGCTTGACCGACAATTGCATGAAGAATCTGCTTAGGGTTAGGCGTTTTGCGCTGCTTCGCG
ATGTACGGGCCAGATATACGCGTTGACATTGATTATTGACTAGTTATTAATAGTAATCAATTACGGGGTC
ATTAGTTCATAGCCCATATATGGAGTTCCGCGTTACATAACTTACGGTAAATGGCCCGCCTGGCTGACCG
CCCAACGACCCCCGCCCATTGACGTCAATAATGACGTATGTTCCCATAGTAACGCCAATAGGGACTTTCC
ATTGACGTCAATGGGTGGAGTATTTACGGTAAACTGCCCACTTGGCAGTACATCAAGTGTATCATATGCC
AAGTACGCCCCCTATTGACGTCAATGACGGTAAATGGCCCGCCTGGCATTATGCCCAGTACATGACCTTA
TGGGACTTTCCTACTTGGCAGTACATCTACGTATTAGTCATCGCTATTACCATGGTGATGCGGTTTTGGC
AGTACATCAATGGGCGTGGATAGCGGTTTGACTCACGGGGATTTCCAAGTCTCCACCCCATTGACGTCAA
TGGGAGTTTGTTTTGGCACCAAAATCAACGGGACTTTCCAAAATGTCGTAACAACTCCGCCCCATTGACG
CAAATGGGCGGTAGGCGTGTACGGTGGGAGGTCTATATAAGCAGAGCTCTCTGGCTAACTAGAGAACCCA
CTGCTTACTGGCTTATCGAAATTAATACGACTCACTATAGGGAGACCCAAGCTTGGTACCGAGCTCGGAT
CCATGCCAACTTTGTACAAAAAAGTTGGCATGAGCGCCGTGAAGAGAACCATCAAGGGAACCCACCACTG
GCTGCTGCTGACCATCCTGACCTCCCTGCTGGTGCTGGTGCAGTCTACCCAGTGGAGCCTGTTCTTCTTC
CTGTACGAGAACGCCTTCCTGCCCTTCGCTATGGGTATCATCGCCATGTCCGCCTTCGCTATGATGTTCG
TGAAGCACAAGCACGCTTTCCTGTGCCTGTTCCTGCTGCCATCCCTGGCCACCGTGGCTTACTTCAACAT
GGTGTACATGCCCGCCTCTTGGGTCATGCGCATCATGACCTGGCTGGACATGGTGGACACCAGCCTGTCC
GGCTTCAAGCTGAAGGACTGCGTGATGTACGCCTCTGCTGTGGTGCTGCTGATCCTGATGACCGCTAGAA
CCGTGTACGATGATGGTGCTAGAAGGGTGTGGACCCTGATGAACGTGCTGACCCTGGTGTACAAGGTGTA
CTACGGCAACGCCCTGGACCAGGCTATCAGCATGTGGGCTCTGATCATCTCTGTGACCAGCAACTACTCC
GGAGTGGTGACCACCGTGATGTTCCTGGCCAGAGGTATCGTGTTCATGTGCGTGGAGTACTGCCCTATCT
TCTTCATCACCGGCAACACCCTGCAGTGCATCATGCTGGTGTACTGCTTCCTGGGTTACTTCTGCACCTG
CTATTTCGGCCTGTTCTGCCTGCTGAACAGATACTTCCGTCTGACCCTGGGCGTGTACGACTACCTGGTG
TCCACCCAGGAATTCCGTTACATGAACTCTCAGGGACTGCTGCCCCCTAAGAACAGCATCGACGCTTTCA
AGCTGAACATCAAGCTGCTGGGAGTGGGCGGAAAGCCATGCATCAAGGTGGCCACCGTGCAGGAATTCGC
CGCCACCATGGCGGCCGCCAGCTGGAGCCACCCTCAGTTCGAGAAGGGAGGAGGAAGCGGCGGAGGCAGC
GGAGGAGGAAGCTGGAGCCACCCGCAGTTCGAGAAATGACTCGAGCATGCATCTAGAGGCTGGAGCCACC
CGCAGTTCGAGAAATGACTCGAGCATGCATCTAGAGGGCCCTATTCTATAGTGTCACCTAAATGCTAGAG
CTCGCTGATCAGCCTCGACTGTGCCTTCTAGTTGCCAGCCATCTGTTGTTTGCCCCTCCCCCGTGCCTTC
CTTGACCCTGGAAGGTGCCACTCCCACTGTCCTTTCCTAATAAAATGAGGAAATTGCATCGCATTGTCTG
AGTAGGTGTCATTCTATTCTGGGGGGTGGGGTGGGGCAGGACAGCAAGGGGGAGGATTGGGAAGACAATA
GCAGGCATGCTGGGGATGCGGTGGGCTCTATGGCTTCTGAGGCGGAAAGAACCAGCTGGGGCTCTAGGGG
GTATCCCC
[124 nt withheld, positions 2319-2442]
C
[91 nt withheld, positions 2444-2534]
A
[49 nt withheld, positions 2536-2584]
CCTTTGACGTTGGAGTCCACGTTCTTT
[37 nt withheld, positions 2612-2648]
ACCCTATCTCGGTCTATTCTTTTGATTTATAAGGGATTTTGCCGATTTCGGCCTATTGGTTAAAAAATGA
GCTGATTTAACAAAAATTTAACGCGAATTAATTCTGTGGAATGTGTGTCAGTTAGGGTGTGGAAAGTCCC
CAGGCTCCCCAGCAGGCAGAAGTATGCAAAGCATGCATCTCAATTAGTCAGCAACCAGGTGTGGAAAGTC
CCCAGGCTCCCCAGCAGGCAGAAGTATGCAAAGCATGCATCTCAATTAGTCAGCAACCATAGTCCCGCCC
CTAACTCCGCCCATCCCGCCCCTAACTCCGCCCAGTTCCGCCCATTCTCCGCCCCATGGCTGACTAATTT
TTTTTATTTATGCAGAGGCCGAGGCCGCCTCTGCCTCTGAGCTATTCCAGAAGTAGTGAGGAGGCTTTTT
TGGAGGCCTAGGCTTTTGCAAAAAGCTCCCGGGAGCTTGTATATCCATTTTCGGATCTGATCAAGAGACA
GGATGAGGATCGTTTCGCATGATTGAACAAGATGGATTGCACGCAGGTTCTCCGGCCGCTTGGGTGGAGA
GGCTATTCGGCTATGACTGGGCACAACAGACAATCGGCTGCTCTGATGCCGCCGTGTTCCGGCTGTCAGC
GCAGGGGCGCCCGGTTCTTTTTGTCAAGACCGACCTGTCCGGTGCCCTGAATGAACTGCAGGACGAGGCA
GCGCGGCTATCGTGGCTGGCCACGACGGGCGTTCCTTGCGCAGCTGTGCTCGACGTTGTCACTGAAGCGG
GAAGGGACTGGCTGCTATTGGGCGAAGTGCCGGGGCAGGATCTCCTGTCATCTCACCTTGCTCCTGCCGA
GAAAGTATCCATCATGGCTGATGCAATGCGGCGGCTGCATACGCTTGATCCGGCTACCTGCCCATTCGAC
CACCAAGCGAAACATCGCATCGAGCGAGCACGTACTCGGATGGAAGCCGGTCTTGTCGATCAGGATGATC
TGGACGAAGAGCATCAGGGGCTCGCGCCAGCCGAACTGTTCGCCAGGCTCAAGGCGCGCATGCCCGACGG
CGAGGATCTCGTCGTGACCCATGGCGATGCCTGCTTGCCGAATATCATGGTGGAAAATGGCCGCTTTTCT
GGATTCATCGACTGTGGCCGGCTGGGTGTGGCGGACCGCTATCAGGACATAGCGTTGGCTACCCGTGATA
TTGCTGAAGAGCTTGGCGGCGAATGGGCTGACCGCTTCCTCGTGCTTTACGGTATCGCCGCTCCCGATTC
GCAGCGCATCGCCTTCTATCGCCTTCTTGACGAGTTCTTCTGAGCGGGACTCTGGGGTTCGAAATGACCG
ACCAAGCGACGCCCAACCTGCCATCACGAGATTTCGATTCCACCGCCGCCTTCTATGAAAGGTTGGGCTT
CGGAATCGTTTTCCGGGACGCCGGCTGGATGATCCTCCAGCGCGGGGATCTCATGCTGGAGTTCTTCGCC
CACCCCAACTTGTTTATTGCAGCTTATAATGGTTACAAATAAAGCAATAGCATCACAAATTTCACAAATA
AAGCATTTTTTTCACTGCATTCTAGTTGTGGTTTGTCCAAACTCATCAATGTATCTTATCATGTCTGTAT
ACCGTCGACCTCTAGCTAGAGCTTGGCGTAATCATGGTCATAGCTGTTTCCTGTGTGAAATTGTTATCCG
CTCACAATTCCACACAACATACGAGCCGGAAGCATAAAGTGTAAAGCCTGGGGTGCCTAATGAGTGAGCT
AACTCACATTAATTGCGTTGCGCTCACTGCCCGCTTTCCAGTCGGGAAACCTGTCGTGCCAGCTGCATTA
ATGAATCGGCCAACGCGCGGGGAGAGGCGGTTTGCGTATTGGGCGCTCTTCCGCTTCCTCGCTCACTGAC
TCGCTGCGCTCGGTCGTTCGGCTGCGGCGAGCGGTATCAGCTCACTCAAAGGCGGTAATACGGTTATCCA
CAGAATCAGGGGATAACGCAGGAAAGAACATGTGAGCAAAAGGCCAGCAAAAGGCCAGGAACCGTAAAAA
GGCCGCGTTGCTGGCGTTTTTCCATAGGCTCCGCCCCCCTGACGAGCATCACAAAAATCGACGCTCAAGT
CAGAGGTGGCGAAACCCGACAGGACTATAAAGATACCAGGCGTTTCCCCCTGGAAGCTCCCTCGTGCGCT
CTCCTGTTCCGACCCTGCCGCTTACCGGATACCTGTCCGCCTTTCTCCCTTCGGGAAGCGTGGCGCTTTC
TCATAGCTCACGCTGTAGGTATCTCAGTTCGGTGTAGGTCGTTCGCTCCAAGCTGGGCTGTGTGCACGAA
CCCCCCGTTCAGCCCGACCGCTGCGCCTTATCCGGTAACTATCGTCTTGAGTCCAACCCGGTAAGACACG
ACTTATCGCCACTGGCAGCAGCCACTGGTAACAGGATTAGCAGAGCGAGGTATGTAGGCGGTGCTACAGA
GTTCTTGAAGTGGTGGCCTAACTACGGCTACACTAGAAGAACAGTATTTGGTATCTGCGCTCTGCTGAAG
CCAGTTACCTTCGGAAAAAGAGTTGGTAGCTCTTGATCCGGCAAACAAACCACCGCTGGTAGCGGTGGTT
TTTTTGTTTGCAAGCAGCAGATTACGCGCAGAAAAAAAGGATCTCAAGAAGATCCTTTGATCTTTTCTAC
GGGGTCTGACGCTCAGTGGAACGAAAACTCACGTTAAGGGATTTTGGTCATGAGATTATCAAAAAGGATC
TTCACCTAGATCCTTTTAAATTAAAAATGAAGTTTTAAATCAATCTAAAGTATATATGAGTAAACTTGGT
CTGACAGTTACCAATGCTTAATCAGTGAGGCACCTATCTCAGCGATCTGTCTATTTCGTTCATCCATAGT
TGCCTGACTCCCCGTCGTGTAGATAACTACGATACGGGAGGGCTTACCATCTGGCCCCAGTGCTGCAATG
ATACCGCGAGACCCACGCTCACCGGCTCCAGATTTATCAGCAATAAACCAGCCAGCCGGAAGGGCCGAGC
GCAGAAGTGGTCCTGCAACTTTATCCGCCTCCATCCAGTCTATTAATTGTTGCCGGGAAGCTAGAGTAAG
TAGTTCGCCAGTTAATAGTTTGCGCAACGTTGTTGCCATTGCTACAGGCATCGTGGTGTCACGCTCGTCG
TTTGGTATGGCTTCATTCAGCTCCGGTTCCCAACGATCAAGGCGAGTTACATGATCCCCCATGTTGTGCA
AAAAAGCGGTTAGCTCCTTCGGTCCTCCGATCGTTGTCAGAAGTAAGTTGGCCGCAGTGTTATCACTCAT
GGTTATGGCAGCACTGCATAATTCTCTTACTGTCATGCCATCCGTAAGATGCTTTTCTGTGACTGGTGAG
TACTCAACCAAGTCATTCTGAGAATAGTGTATGCGGCGACCGAGTTGCTCTTGCCCGGCGTCAATACGGG
ATAATACCGCGCCACATAGCAGAACTTTAAAAGTGCTCATCATTGGAAAACGTTCTTCGGGGCGAAAACT
CTCAAGGATCTTACCGCTGTTGAGATCCAGTTCGATGTAACCCACTCGTGCACCCAACTGATCTTCAGCA
TCTTTTACTTTCACCAGCGTTTCTGGGTGAGCAAAAACAGGAAGGCAAAATGCCGCAAAAAAGGGAATAA
GGGCGACACGGAAATGTTGAATACTCATACTCTTCCTTTTTCAATATTATTGAAGCATTTATCAGGGTTA
TTGTCTCATGAGCGGATACATATTTGAATGTATTTAGAAAAATAAACAAATAGGGGTTCCGCGCACATTT
CCCCGAAAAGTGCCACCTGACGTC
Features (pLannotate 1.2.2; 24 found; start..end, strand, type, name):
     28..80      -  misc_feature   bom (fragment): basis of mobility region from pBR322
    235..614     +  enhancer       CMV enhancer: human cytomegalovirus immediate early enhancer
    615..818     +  promoter       CMV promoter: human cytomegalovirus (CMV) immediate early promoter
    814..847     +  LTR            5' LTR (truncated) (fragment): truncated 5' long terminal repeat (LTR) from HIV-1
    863..881     +  promoter       T7 promoter: promoter for bacteriophage T7 RNA polymerase
    913..934     +  protein_bind   attL1 (fragment): mutant version of attL; recombination site for the Gateway® LR reaction LR Clonase™
    943..1812    +  CDS            R1A_SARS2 (fragment): Experimental evidence at protein level: Swiss-Prot protein existence level 1. [Non-structural protein 10]: Plays a pivotal role in viral transcription by stimulating both nsp14 3'-5' exoribonuclease and nsp16 2'-O-methyltransferase activities. Therefore plays an essential role in viral mRNAs cap methylation. From Severe acute respiratory syndrome coronavirus 2 (2019-nCoV) (SARS-CoV-2).
   1903..1922    +  CDS            Strep-Tag II (fragment): peptide that binds Strep-Tactin®, an engineered form of streptavidin
   1951..1970    +  CDS            Strep-Tag II (fragment): peptide that binds Strep-Tactin®, an engineered form of streptavidin
   2005..2023    -  promoter       SP6 promoter: promoter for bacteriophage SP6 RNA polymerase
   2049..2273    +  polyA_signal   bGH poly(A) signal: bovine growth hormone polyadenylation signal
   2277..2298    +  promoter       SV40 promoter (fragment): SV40 enhancer and early promoter
   2319..2747    +  rep_origin     f1 ori (sequence partly withheld): f1 bacteriophage origin of replication; arrow indicates direction of (+) strand synthesis
   2761..3090    +  promoter       SV40 promoter: SV40 enhancer and early promoter
   3157..3948    +  CDS            neo: KKA2_KLEPN - Also known as kan, nptII. Experimental evidence at protein level: Swiss-Prot protein existence level 1. Resistance to kanamycin, neomycin, paromomycin, ribostamycin, butirosin and gentamicin B. From Klebsiella pneumoniae.
   3972..4130    +  CDS            ble (fragment): BLE_KLEPN - Experimental evidence at protein level: Swiss-Prot protein existence level 1. Binding protein with a strong affinity to the bleomycin family of antibiotics. Binds to CL990; an antimitotic-antibiotic compound. From Klebsiella pneumoniae.
   4125..4246    +  polyA_signal   SV40 poly(A) signal: SV40 polyadenylation signal
   4319..4335    -  protein_bind   lac operator: The lac repressor binds to the lac operator to inhibit transcription in E. coli. This inhibition can be relieved by adding lactose or isopropyl-β-D-thiogalactopyranoside (IPTG). lac repressor encoded by lacI
   4343..4373    -  promoter       lac promoter: promoter for the E. coli lac operon
   4388..4409    -  protein_bind   CAP binding site: CAP binding activates transcription in the presence of cAMP. E. coli catabolite activator protein
   4422..4514    -  CDS            lacI (fragment): lac repressor; lacI; The lac repressor binds to the lac operator to inhibit transcription in E. coli. This inhibition can be relieved by adding lactose or isopropyl-β-D-thiogalactopyranoside (IPTG).
   4697..5285    -  rep_origin     ori: high-copy-number ColE1/pMB1/pBR322/pUC origin of replication
   5456..6316    -  CDS            AmpR: β-lactamase; bla; confers resistance to ampicillin, carbenicillin, and related antibiotics
   6317..6421    -  promoter       AmpR promoter: bla
