[The description below was written by a language model from this plasmid's Addgene catalogue record and pLannotate feature annotations shown in this document.]
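Description:
NSP6-FR-2Strep is a mammalian expression plasmid built on a pcDNA3.1 backbone for producing the SARS-CoV-2 non-structural protein 6 (NSP6, from the Wuhan-Hu-1 isolate ORF1ab polyprotein) in cultured mammalian cells. It is propagated in E. coli as a high-copy plasmid through a ColE1/pUC-type origin and selected with ampicillin via the β-lactamase gene. An f1 origin is also present. For selection in mammalian cells, the backbone carries an SV40 early promoter driving the neomycin/kanamycin phosphotransferase gene, followed by an SV40 polyadenylation signal. The catalogue lists a total size of about 6.2 kb, while the sequenced record is 6,452 nt.

The insert is a codon-optimized NSP6 open reading frame of roughly 870 bp, carrying many synonymous changes relative to the viral sequence. It is transcribed from the human CMV immediate-early enhancer and promoter and terminated by the bovine growth hormone polyadenylation signal. The automated annotation matches this region to the replicase polyprotein 1a entry, and the nsp10 wording in that annotation is generic text for the polyprotein rather than a description of the insert. Downstream and in frame, two Strep-Tag II motifs form a C-terminal 2Strep tag, which allows capture on Strep-Tactin resin and detection of the protein. A residual Gateway att site fragment upstream of the coding sequence is consistent with the recorded derivation of part of the plasmid from an earlier ORF clone. T7 and SP6 promoters flank the cassette. The tag suits affinity purification and interaction studies of NSP6, although the record states only mammalian expression as the purpose.
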