Addgene plasmid #210317: NSP6-FR-2Strep
Purpose: Expresses SARS-CoV-2 NSP6 in mammalian cells
Depositing lab: Michele Pagano. Depositing organization: NYU Grossman School of Medicine. Publication: The REEP5/TRAM1 complex binds SARS-CoV-2 NSP3 and promotes virus replication. Li J, Gui Q, Liang FX, Sall J, Zhang Q, Duan Y, Dhabaria A, Askenazi M, Ueberheide B, Stapleford KA, Pagano M. J Virol. 2023 Sep 28:e0050723. doi: 10.1128/jvi.00507-23. PubMed 37768083.
Backbone
  Vector backbone: PcDNA3.1
  Backbone size w/o insert (bp): 5400
  Total vector size (bp): 6200
  Vector type: Mammalian Expression
Growth in bacteria
  Bacterial resistance: Ampicillin, 100 μg/mL
  Growth temperature: 37°C
  Growth strain: DH5alpha
  Copy number: High Copy
Gene/Insert
  Gene/Insert name: SARS-CoV-2 NSP6
  Species: SARS-CoV-2 isolate Wuhan-Hu-1
  Insert size (bp): 876
  Mutation: Many synonymous changes due to codon optimization
  Entrez Gene: ORF1ab (a.k.a. GU280_gp01)
  Tag / fusion protein: 2Strep (C terminal on insert)
  Cloning method: Ligation Independent Cloning
  Sequencing primers: 5′ CMV-F; 3′ BGHR
Resource information
  A portion of this plasmid was derived from a plasmid made by: Fritz Roth, Addgene plasmid #154405
Terms and licenses: Academic/Nonprofit Terms; Industry Terms: Not Available to Industry
How to cite: NSP6-FR-2Strep was a gift from Michele Pagano (Addgene plasmid # 210317 ; http://n2t.net/addgene:210317 ; RRID:Addgene_210317)
